>Addgene plasmid #223191 | pFOXA2-T2A-mTagBFP2-PGK-Neo | addgene full sequence | sequence record 447932 | Addgene NGS Result
TCGCGCGTTTCGGTGATGACGGTGAAAACCTCTGACACATGCAGCTCCCGGAGACGGTCACAGCTTGTCT
GTAAGCGGATGCCGGGAGCAGACAAGCCCGTCAGGGCGCGTCAGCGGGTGTTGGCGGGTGTCGGGGCTGG
CTTAACTATGCGGCATCAGAGCAGATTGTACTGAGAGTGCACCATATGCGGTGTGAAATACCGCACAGAT
GCGTAAGGAGAAAATACCGCATCAGGCGCCATTCGCCATTCAGGCTGCGCAACTGTTGGGAAGGGCGATC
GGTGCGGGCCTCTTCGCTATTACGCCAGCTGGCGAAAGGGGGATGTGCTGCAAGGCGATTAAGTTGGGTA
ACGCCAGGGTTTTCCCAGTCACGACGTTGTAAAACGACGGCCAGTGGCTGAGCGAGATCTACCAGTGGAT
CATGGACCTCTTCCCCTTCTACCGGCAGAACCAGCAGCGCTGGCAGAACTCCATCCGCCACTCGCTCTCC
TTCAACGACTGTTTCCTGAAGGTGCCCCGCTCGCCCGACAAGCCCGGCAAGGGCTCCTTCTGGACCCTGC
ACCCTGACTCGGGCAACATGTTCGAGAACGGCTGCTACCTGCGCCGCCAGAAGCGCTTCAAGTGCGAGAA
GCAGCTGGCGCTGAAGGAGGCCGCAGGCGCCGCCGGCAGCGGCAAGAAGGCGGCCGCCGGAGCCCAGGCC
TCACAGGCTCAACTCGGGGAGGCCGCCGGGCCGGCCTCCGAGACTCCGGCGGGCACCGAGTCGCCTCACT
CGAGCGCCTCCCCGTGCCAGGAGCACAAGCGAGGGGGCCTGGGAGAGCTGAAGGGGACGCCGGCTGCGGC
GCTGAGCCCCCCAGAGCCGGCGCCCTCTCCCGGGCAGCAGCAGCAGGCCGCGGCCCACCTGCTGGGCCCG
CCCCACCACCCGGGCCTGCCGCCTGAGGCCCACCTGAAGCCGGAACACCACTACGCCTTCAACCACCCGT
TCTCCATCAACAACCTCATGTCCTCGGAGCAGCAGCACCACCACAGCCACCACCACCACCAGCCCCACAA
AATGGACCTCAAGGCCTACGAACAGGTGATGCACTACCCCGGCTACGGTTCCCCCATGCCTGGCAGCTTG
GCCATGGGCCCGGTCACGAACAAAACGGGCCTGGACGCCTCGCCCCTGGCCGCAGATACCTCCTACTACC
AGGGGGTGTACTCCCGGCCCATTATGAACTCCTCTGAGGGCAGGGGAAGCCTGCTGACATGCGGGGACGT
GGAGGAAAATCCCGGCCCCGTGTCTAAGGGCGAAGAGCTGATTAAGGAGAACATGCACATGAAGCTGTAC
ATGGAGGGCACCGTGGACAACCATCACTTCAAGTGCACATCCGAGGGCGAAGGCAAGCCCTACGAGGGCA
CCCAGACCATGAGAATCAAGGTGGTCGAGGGCGGCCCTCTCCCCTTCGCCTTCGACATCCTGGCTACTAG
CTTCCTCTACGGCAGCAAGACCTTCATCAACCACACCCAGGGCATCCCCGACTTCTTCAAGCAGTCCTTC
CCTGAGGGCTTCACATGGGAGAGAGTCACCACATACGAAGACGGGGGCGTGCTGACCGCTACCCAGGACA
CCAGCCTCCAGGACGGCTGCCTCATCTACAACGTCAAGATCAGAGGGGTGAACTTCACATCCAACGGCCC
TGTGATGCAGAAGAAAACACTCGGCTGGGAGGCCTTCACCGAGACGCTGTACCCCGCTGACGGCGGCCTG
GAAGGCAGAAACGACATGGCCCTGAAGCTCGTGGGCGGGAGCCATCTGATCGCAAACGCCAAGACCACAT
ATAGATCCAAGAAACCCGCTAAGAACCTCAAGATGCCTGGCGTCTACTATGTGGACTACAGACTGGAAAG
AATCAAGGAGGCCAACAACGAGACCTACGTCGAGCAGCACGAGGTGGCAGTGGCCAGATACTGCGACCTC
CCTAGCAAACTGGGGCACAAGCTTAATTGAGCCCAATTCCGATCATATTCAATAACCCTTAATATAACTT
CGTATAATGTATGCTATACGAAGTTATTAGGTCTGAAGAGGAGTTTACGTCCAGCCAAGCTAGCTTGGCT
GCAGGTCGTCGAAATTCTACCGGGTAGGGGAGGCGCTTTTCCCAAGGCAGTCTGGAGCATGCGCTTTAGC
AGCCCCGCTGGGCACTTGGCGCTACACAAGTGGCCTCTGGCCTCGCACACATTCCACATCCACCGGTAGG
CGCCAACCGGCTCCGTTCTTTGGTGGCCCCTTCGCGCCACCTTCTACTCCTCCCCTAGTCAGGAAGTTCC
CCCCCGCCCCGCAGCTCGCGTCGTGCAGGACGTGACAAATGGAAGTAGCACGTCTCACTAGTCTCGTGCA
GATGGACAGCACCGCTGAGCAATGGAAGCGGGTAGGCCTTTGGGGCAGCGGCCAATAGCAGCTTTGCTCC
TTCGCTTTCTGGGCTCAGGGGCGGGCTCAGGGGCGGGGCGGGCGCCCGAAGGTCCTCCGGAGGCCCGGCA
TTCTGCACGCTTCAAAAGCGCACGTCTGCCGCGCTGTTCTCCTCTTCCTCATCTCCGGGCCTTTCGACCT
GCAGCCTGTTGACAATTAATCATCGGCATAGTATATCGGCATAGTATAATACGACAAGGTGAGGAACTAA
ACCATGGGATCGGCCATTGAACAAGATGGATTGCACGCAGGTTCTCCGGCCGCTTGGGTGGAGAGGCTAT
TCGGCTATGACTGGGCACAACAGACAATCGGCTGCTCTGATGCCGCCGTGTTCCGGCTGTCAGCGCAGGG
GCGCCCGGTTCTTTTTGTCAAGACCGACCTGTCCGGTGCCCTGAATGAACTGCAGGACGAGGCAGCGCGG
CTATCGTGGCTGGCCACGACGGGCGTTCCTTGCGCAGCTGTGCTCGACGTTGTCACTGAAGCGGGAAGGG
ACTGGCTGCTATTGGGCGAAGTGCCGGGGCAGGATCTCCTGTCATCTCACCTTGCTCCTGCCGAGAAAGT
ATCCATCATGGCTGATGCAATGCGGCGGCTGCATACGCTTGATCCGGCTACCTGCCCATTCGACCACCAA
GCGAAACATCGCATCGAGCGAGCACGTACTCGGATGGAAGCCGGTCTTGTCGATCAGGATGATCTGGACG
AAGAGCATCAGGGGCTCGCGCCAGCCGAACTGTTCGCCAGGCTCAAGGCGCGCATGCCCGACGGCGATGA
TCTCGTCGTGACCCATGGCGATGCCTGCTTGCCGAATATCATGGTGGAAAATGGCCGCTTTTCTGGATTC
ATCGACTGTGGCCGGCTGGGTGTGGCGGACCGCTATCAGGACATAGCGTTGGCTACCCGTGATATTGCTG
AAGAGCTTGGCGGCGAATGGGCTGACCGCTTCCTCGTGCTTTACGGTATCGCCGCTCCCGATTCGCAGCG
CATCGCCTTCTATCGCCTTCTTGACGAGTTCTTCTGAGGGGATCAATTCTCTAGAGCTCGCTGATCAGCC
TCGACTGTGCCTTCTAGTTGCCAGCCATCTGTTGTTTGCCCCTCCCCCGTGCCTTCCTTGACCCTGGAAG
GTGCCACTCCCACTGTCCTTTCCTAATAAAATGAGGAAATTGCATCGCATTGTCTGAGTAGGTGTCATTC
TATTCTGGGGGGTGGGGTGGGGCAGGACAGCAAGGGGGAGGATTGGGAAGACAATAGCAGGCATGCTGGG
GATGCGGTGGGCTCTATGGCTTCTGAGGCGGAAAGAACCAGCTGGGGCTCGACTAGAGCTTGCGGAACCC
TTAATATAACTTCGTATAATGTATGCTATACGAAGTTATTAGGTCCCTCGAGGGGATCCACTAGTTCTAG
ATAAGAAGACGACGGCTTCAGGCCCGGCTAACTCTGGCACCCCGGATCGAGGACAAGTGAGAGAGCAAGT
GGGGGTCGAGACTTTGGGGAGACGGTGTTGCAGAGACGCAAGGGAGAAGAAATCCATAACACCCCCACCC
CAACACCCCCAAGACAGCAGTCTTCTTCACCCGCTGCAGCCGTTCCGTCCCAAACAGAGGGCCACACAGA
TACCCCACGTTCTATATAAGGAGGAAAACGGGAAAGAATATAAAGTTAAAAAAAAGCCTCCGGTTTCCAC
TACTGTGTAGACTCCTGCTTCTTCAAGCACCTGCAGATTCTGATTTTTTTGTTGTTGTTGTTCTCCTCCA
TTGCTGTTGTTGCAGGGAAGTCTTACTTAAAAAAAAAAAAAAATTTTGTGAGTGACTCGGTGTAAAACCA
TGTAGTTTTAACAGAACCAGAGGGTTGTACTATTGTTTAAAAACAGGAAAAAAAATAATGTAAGGGTCTG
TTGTAAATGACCAAGAAAAAGAAAAAAAAAGCATTCCCAATCTTGACACGGTGAAATCCAGGTCTCGGGT
CCGATTAATTTATGGTTTCTGCGTGCTTTATTTATGGCTTATAAATGTGTATTCTGGCTGCAAGGGCCAG
AGTTCCACAAATCTATATTAAAGTGTTATACCCGGTTTTATCCCTTGAATCTTTTCTTCCAGATTTTTCT
TTTCTTTACTTGGCTTACAAAATATACAGGCTTGGAAATTATTTCAAGAAGGAGGGAGGGATACCCTGTC
TGGTTGCAGGTTGTATTTTATTTTGGCCCAGGGAGTGTGTACCTCGCGAATGCATCTAGATATCGGATCC
CGGGCCCGTCGACTGCAGAGGCCTGCATGCAAGCTTGGCGTAATCATGGTCATAGCTGTTTCCTGTGTGA
AATTGTTATCCGCTCACAATTCCACACAACATACGAGCCGGAAGCATAAAGTGTAAAGCCTGGGGTGCCT
AATGAGTGAGCTAACTCACATTAATTGCGTTGCGCTCACTGCCCGCTTTCCAGTCGGGAAACCTGTCGTG
CCAGCTGCATTAATGAATCGGCCAACGCGCGGGGAGAGGCGGTTTGCGTATTGGGCGCTCTTCCGCTTCC
TCGCTCACTGACTCGCTGCGCTCGGTCGTTCGGCTGCGGCGAGCGGTATCAGCTCACTCAAAGGCGGTAA
TACGGTTATCCACAGAATCAGGGGATAACGCAGGAAAGAACATGTGAGCAAAAGGCCAGCAAAAGGCCAG
GAACCGTAAAAAGGCCGCGTTGCTGGCGTTTTTCCATAGGCTCCGCCCCCCTGACGAGCATCACAAAAAT
CGACGCTCAAGTCAGAGGTGGCGAAACCCGACAGGACTATAAAGATACCAGGCGTTTCCCCCTGGAAGCT
CCCTCGTGCGCTCTCCTGTTCCGACCCTGCCGCTTACCGGATACCTGTCCGCCTTTCTCCCTTCGGGAAG
CGTGGCGCTTTCTCATAGCTCACGCTGTAGGTATCTCAGTTCGGTGTAGGTCGTTCGCTCCAAGCTGGGC
TGTGTGCACGAACCCCCCGTTCAGCCCGACCGCTGCGCCTTATCCGGTAACTATCGTCTTGAGTCCAACC
CGGTAAGACACGACTTATCGCCACTGGCAGCAGCCACTGGTAACAGGATTAGCAGAGCGAGGTATGTAGG
CGGTGCTACAGAGTTCTTGAAGTGGTGGCCTAACTACGGCTACACTAGAAGAACAGTATTTGGTATCTGC
GCTCTGCTGAAGCCAGTTACCTTCGGAAAAAGAGTTGGTAGCTCTTGATCCGGCAAACAAACCACCGCTG
GTAGCGGTGGTTTTTTTGTTTGCAAGCAGCAGATTACGCGCAGAAAAAAAGGATCTCAAGAAGATCCTTT
GATCTTTTCTACGGGGTCTGACGCTCAGTGGAACGAAAACTCACGTTAAGGGATTTTGGTCATGAGATTA
TCAAAAAGGATCTTCACCTAGATCCTTTTAAATTAAAAATGAAGTTTTAAATCAATCTAAAGTATATATG
AGTAAACTTGGTCTGACAGTTACCAATGCTTAATCAGTGAGGCACCTATCTCAGCGATCTGTCTATTTCG
TTCATCCATAGTTGCCTGACTCCCCGTCGTGTAGATAACTACGATACGGGAGGGCTTACCATCTGGCCCC
AGTGCTGCAATGATACCGCGAGACCCACGCTCACCGGCTCCAGATTTATCAGCAATAAACCAGCCAGCCG
GAAGGGCCGAGCGCAGAAGTGGTCCTGCAACTTTATCCGCCTCCATCCAGTCTATTAATTGTTGCCGGGA
AGCTAGAGTAAGTAGTTCGCCAGTTAATAGTTTGCGCAACGTTGTTGCCATTGCTACAGGCATCGTGGTG
TCACGCTCGTCGTTTGGTATGGCTTCATTCAGCTCCGGTTCCCAACGATCAAGGCGAGTTACATGATCCC
CCATGTTGTGCAAAAAAGCGGTTAGCTCCTTCGGTCCTCCGATCGTTGTCAGAAGTAAGTTGGCCGCAGT
GTTATCACTCATGGTTATGGCAGCACTGCATAATTCTCTTACTGTCATGCCATCCGTAAGATGCTTTTCT
GTGACTGGTGAGTACTCAACCAAGTCATTCTGAGAATAGTGTATGCGGCGACCGAGTTGCTCTTGCCCGG
CGTCAATACGGGATAATACCGCGCCACATAGCAGAACTTTAAAAGTGCTCATCATTGGAAAACGTTCTTC
GGGGCGAAAACTCTCAAGGATCTTACCGCTGTTGAGATCCAGTTCGATGTAACCCACTCGTGCACCCAAC
TGATCTTCAGCATCTTTTACTTTCACCAGCGTTTCTGGGTGAGCAAAAACAGGAAGGCAAAATGCCGCAA
AAAAGGGAATAAGGGCGACACGGAAATGTTGAATACTCATACTCTTCCTTTTTCAATATTATTGAAGCAT
TTATCAGGGTTATTGTCTCATGAGCGGATACATATTTGAATGTATTTAGAAAAATAAACAAATAGGGGTT
CCGCGCACATTTCCCCGAAAAGTGCCACCTGACGTCTAAGAAACCATTATTATCATGACATTAACCTATA
AAAATAGGCGTATCACGAGGCCCTTTCGTC
Features (pLannotate 1.2.2; 21 found; start..end, strand, type, name):
    137..236     +  misc_feature   bom (fragment): basis of mobility region from pBR322
    242..396     -  CDS            lacZα (fragment): LacZα fragment of β-galactosidase; lacZ fragment
    398..1225    +  CDS            FOXA2 (fragment): FOXA2_HUMAN - Also known as HNF3B, TCF3B. Experimental evidence at protein level: Swiss-Prot protein existence level 1. Transcription factor that is involved in embryonic development, establishment of tissue-specific gene expression and regulation of gene expression in differentiated tissues. Is thought to act as a 'pioneer' factor opening the compacted chromatin for other proteins through interactions with nucleosomal core histones and thereby replacing linker histones at target enhancer and/or promoter sites. Binds DNA with the consensus sequence 5'- [AC]A[AT]T[AG]TT[GT][AG][CT]T[CT]-3' (By
   1280..1987    +  CDS            mTagBFP2: mTagBFP2 is a basic (constitutively fluorescent) blue fluorescent protein published in 2011, derived from Entacmaea quadricolor. It is reported to be a very rapidly-maturing monomer with very low acid sensitivity.
   2024..2057    -  protein_bind   loxP: Cre-mediated recombination occurs in the 8-bp core sequence (GCATACAT). Cre recombinase
   2122..2468    +  promoter       PGK promoter (fragment): mouse phosphoglycerate kinase 1 promoter
   2461..2586    +  promoter       PGK promoter (fragment): mouse phosphoglycerate kinase 1 promoter
   2598..2645    +  promoter       EM7 promoter: synthetic bacterial promoter&nbsp
   2664..3467    +  CDS            NeoR/KanR: aminoglycoside phosphotransferase from Tn5; aph(3')-II (or nptII); confers resistance to neomycin, kanamycin, and G418 (Geneticin®)
   3505..3729    +  polyA_signal   bGH poly(A) signal: bovine growth hormone polyadenylation signal
   3733..3754    +  promoter       SV40 promoter (fragment): SV40 enhancer and early promoter
   3786..3819    -  protein_bind   loxP: Cre-mediated recombination occurs in the 8-bp core sequence (GCATACAT). Cre recombinase
   3832..3851    -  misc_feature   MCS (fragment): pBluescript multiple cloning site
   4763..4779    -  protein_bind   lac operator: The lac repressor binds to the lac operator to inhibit transcription in E. coli. This inhibition can be relieved by adding lactose or isopropyl-β-D-thiogalactopyranoside (IPTG). lac repressor encoded by lacI
   4787..4817    -  promoter       lac promoter: promoter for the E. coli lac operon
   4832..4853    -  protein_bind   CAP binding site: CAP binding activates transcription in the presence of cAMP. E. coli catabolite activator protein
   4866..4958    -  CDS            lacI (fragment): lac repressor; lacI; The lac repressor binds to the lac operator to inhibit transcription in E. coli. This inhibition can be relieved by adding lactose or isopropyl-β-D-thiogalactopyranoside (IPTG).
   5141..5729    -  rep_origin     ori: high-copy-number ColE1/pMB1/pBR322/pUC origin of replication
   5900..6760    -  CDS            AmpR: β-lactamase; bla; confers resistance to ampicillin, carbenicillin, and related antibiotics
   6761..6865    -  promoter       AmpR promoter: bla
   6960..35      +  CDS            rop (fragment) (across the origin): Rop protein, which maintains plasmids at low copy number; rop
