[The description below was written by a language model from this plasmid's Addgene catalogue record and pLannotate feature annotations shown in this document.]
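Description:
pFOXA2-T2A-mTagBFP2-PGK-Neo is a homologous-recombination donor (targeting) plasmid built on the pUC57 backbone and designed to knock a blue fluorescent reporter into the human FOXA2 locus. It is propagated in E. coli using the high-copy ColE1/pUC-type origin and ampicillin resistance (bla with its own promoter). Remnants of the lacZα/lac promoter region and small bom, rop and lacI fragments are backbone carry-over without a role in the design.

The roughly 4.3 kb insert, assembled by Gibson cloning, begins with a fragment of the FOXA2 coding sequence that serves as the 5′ homology arm. This is followed by mTagBFP2, a rapidly maturing monomeric blue fluorescent protein. The construct name indicates a T2A peptide between the two, which fits the short unannotated gap in the feature table. With this arrangement, correct integration should place mTagBFP2 in frame at the end of endogenous FOXA2, so both proteins are made from the same transcript but separated by ribosomal skipping, and blue fluorescence reports FOXA2 expression.

Downstream lies a loxP-flanked selection cassette. A mouse PGK promoter together with the bacterial EM7 promoter drives NeoR/KanR, terminated by a bGH polyadenylation signal, which allows G418 selection of targeted cells. The two loxP sites lie in the same orientation, so Cre can excise the cassette afterwards. An unannotated stretch of about 900 bp after the second loxP presumably corresponds to the 3′ FOXA2 homology arm implied by the insert name.

The associated publication studied human pluripotent stem cells, which suggests use in generating FOXA2 reporter lines. The record does not state whether a nuclease is used to assist targeting. The sequenced record is 6,960 nt, slightly shorter than the listed 6,995 bp.
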