Addgene plasmid #223191: pFOXA2-T2A-mTagBFP2-PGK-Neo
Purpose: BFP reporter plasmid targeting the human FOXA2 gene
Depositing lab: Matthew Birket. Depositing organization: University of Manchester. Publication: HAND1 level controls the specification of multipotent cardiac and extraembryonic progenitors from human pluripotent stem cells. Lynch AT, Phillips N, Douglas M, Dorgnach M, Lin IH, Adamson AD, Darieva Z, Whittle J, Hanley NA, Bobola N, Birket MJ. EMBO J. 2025 Mar 31. doi: 10.1038/s44318-025-00409-0. PubMed 40164946.
Backbone
  Vector backbone: pUC57
  Backbone size w/o insert (bp): 3522
  Total vector size (bp): 6995
  Vector type: Cre/Lox ; Human Targeting
  Selectable markers: Neomycin (select with G418)
Growth in bacteria
  Bacterial resistance: Ampicillin, 100 μg/mL
  Growth temperature: 37°C
  Growth strain: DH5alpha
  Copy number: Unknown
Gene/Insert
  Gene/Insert name: FOXA2-T2A-mTagBFP2-PGK-Neo-FOXA2 (alt name: FOXA2)
  Species: H. sapiens (human)
  Insert size (bp): 4297
  GenBank ID: NM_021784.5
  Entrez Gene: FOXA2 (a.k.a. HNF-3-beta, HNF3B, TCF3B)
  Cloning method: Gibson Cloning
  Sequencing primers: 5′ GTAAAACGACGGCCAGT; 3′ CAGGAAACAGCTATGAC
Terms and licenses: Academic/Nonprofit Terms; Industry Terms: Not Available to Industry
How to cite: pFOXA2-T2A-mTagBFP2-PGK-Neo was a gift from Matthew Birket (Addgene plasmid # 223191 ; http://n2t.net/addgene:223191 ; RRID:Addgene_223191)
